Addgene plasmid #125487: lentiSAMv2 rs1401419-guide2
Purpose: CRISPR-mediated activation of human islet enhancer containing T2D-associated variant rs1401419 (CRY2 GWAS locus)
Depositing lab: Jorge Ferrer. Depositing organization: Imperial College London. Publication: Human pancreatic islet three-dimensional chromatin architecture provides insights into the genetics of type 2 diabetes. Miguel-Escalada I, Bonas-Guarch S, Cebola I, Ponsa-Cobas J, Mendieta-Esteban J, Atla G, Javierre BM, Rolando DMY, Farabella I, Morgan CC, Garcia-Hurtado J, Beucher A, Moran I, Pasquali L, Ramos-Rodriguez M, Appel EVR, Linneberg A, Gjesing AP, Witte DR, Pedersen O, Grarup N, Ravassard P, Torrents D, Mercader JM, Piemonti L, Berney T, de Koning EJP, Kerr-Conte J, Pattou F, Fedko IO, Groop L, Prokopenko I, Hansen T, Marti-Renom MA, Fraser P, Ferrer J. Nat Genet. 2019 Jun 28. pii: 10.1038/s41588-019-0457-0. doi: 10.1038/s41588-019-0457-0. PubMed 31253982.
Backbone
  Vector backbone: lentiSAMv2
  Backbone manufacturer: Feng Zhang (Addgene #75112)
  Vector type: Mammalian Expression, Lentiviral, CRISPR
  Selectable markers: Blasticidin
Growth in bacteria
  Bacterial resistance: Ampicillin, 100 μg/mL
  Growth temperature: 37°C
  Growth strain: Stbl3
  Copy number: High Copy
Gene/Insert
  Gene/Insert name: dCas9-VP64-2A-BlastR
  gRNA/shRNA sequence: AAACTAGGCCACAAGTCTGC
  Species: H. sapiens (human)
  Promoter: EF1a core and U6
  Cloning method: Restriction Enzyme; 5′ cloning site Unknown (destroyed during cloning); 3′ cloning site Unknown (destroyed during cloning)
  Sequencing primers: 5′ GATCCGCCACCATGGATGC
Terms and licenses: Academic/Nonprofit Terms; Industry Terms: Not Available to Industry
How to cite: lentiSAMv2 rs1401419-guide2 was a gift from Jorge Ferrer (Addgene plasmid # 125487 ; http://n2t.net/addgene:125487 ; RRID:Addgene_125487)
