[The description below was written by a language model from this plasmid's Addgene catalogue record and pLannotate feature annotations shown in this document.]
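Description:
lentiSAMv2 rs1401419-guide2 is a lentiviral CRISPR-activation plasmid built on the lentiSAMv2 backbone, carrying both a guide RNA cassette and a dCas9 activator in a single roughly 13.5 kb transfer vector. In bacteria it is maintained through a high-copy ColE1/pUC-type origin with ampicillin resistance (AmpR); an f1 ori and an SV40/EM7-driven BleoR cassette also lie in the backbone outside the viral region. The lentiviral portion has a CMV enhancer/promoter fused to a truncated HIV-1 5' LTR, followed by the Ψ packaging signal, RRE and cPPT/CTS. A WPRE and a second truncated LTR with a bGH polyadenylation signal sit at the 3' end. This arrangement lets the genomic RNA be made in packaging cells and integrated into target mammalian cells.

The payload consists of two expression units. A human U6 promoter drives a human-targeting guide in an S. pyogenes gRNA scaffold that contains two MS2 stem loops. These loops bind MS2 coat protein, which in the SAM system serves to recruit additional activator fusions supplied from a separate construct. Downstream, the EF-1α core promoter expresses nuclear-localised, catalytically dead Cas9 (D10A/N863A), recorded as fused to VP64 and linked through a 2A peptide to blasticidin S deaminase, so transduced cells can be selected with blasticidin. The feature table does not annotate the VP64 and 2A segments, which presumably occupy the gap between dCas9 and BSD.

The stated purpose is CRISPR-mediated activation of a human pancreatic islet enhancer containing the type 2 diabetes-associated variant rs1401419 at the CRY2 GWAS locus. The name marks it as the second guide designed against this site.
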