Features (pLannotate 1.2.2; 38 found; start..end, strand, type, name):
     18..36      +  misc_RNA       MS2 stem loop: stem loop that binds the bacteriophage MS2 coat protein
     47..83      +  misc_RNA       gRNA scaffold (fragment): guide RNA scaffold for the Streptococcus pyogenes CRISPR/Cas9 system
     88..106     +  misc_RNA       MS2 stem loop: stem loop that binds the bacteriophage MS2 coat protein
    117..136     +  misc_RNA       gRNA scaffold (fragment): guide RNA scaffold for the Streptococcus pyogenes CRISPR/Cas9 system
    149..167     +  CDS            small t antigen (fragment): SV40 (simian virus 40) small t antigen
    193..404     +  promoter       EF-1α core promoter: core promoter for human elongation factor EF-1α
    421..468     +  CDS            nucleoplasmin NLS: bipartite nuclear localization signal from nucleoplasmin
    468..4569    +  CDS            dCas9 (fragment): catalytically dead mutant of the Cas9 endonuclease from the Streptococcus pyogenes Type II CRISPR/Cas system RNA-guided DNA-binding protein that lacks endonuclease activity due to the D10A mutation in the RuvC catalytic domain and the N863A mutation in the HNH catalytic domain
   4894..5292    +  CDS            BSD: blasticidin S deaminase; Aspergillus terreus BSD; confers resistance to blasticidin
   5293..5314    +  misc_feature   MCS (fragment): pBluescript multiple cloning site
   5317..5905    +  misc_feature   WPRE: woodchuck hepatitis virus posttranscriptional regulatory element
   5842..6423    +  CDS            nef (fragment): NEF_HV1H2 - Experimental evidence at protein level: Swiss-Prot protein existence level 1. Extracellular Nef protein targets CD4(+) T-lymphocytes for apoptosis by interacting with CXCR4 surface receptors. From Human immunodeficiency virus type 1 group M subtype B (isolate HXB2) (HIV-1).
   6430..6610    +  LTR            5' LTR (truncated): truncated 5' long terminal repeat (LTR) from HIV-1
   6642..6866    +  polyA_signal   bGH poly(A) signal: bovine growth hormone polyadenylation signal
   6870..6891    +  promoter       SV40 promoter (fragment): SV40 enhancer and early promoter
   6912..7340    +  rep_origin     f1 ori (sequence partly withheld): f1 bacteriophage origin of replication; arrow indicates direction of (+) strand synthesis
   7354..7683    +  promoter       SV40 promoter: SV40 enhancer and early promoter
   7731..7778    +  promoter       EM7 promoter: synthetic bacterial promoter&nbsp
   7797..8171    +  CDS            BleoR: antibiotic-binding protein; Sh ble from Streptoalloteichus hindustanus; confers resistance to bleomycin, phleomycin, and Zeocin™
   8181..8306    +  CDS            ble (fragment): BLE_KLEPN - Experimental evidence at protein level: Swiss-Prot protein existence level 1. Binding protein with a strong affinity to the bleomycin family of antibiotics. Binds to CL990; an antimitotic-antibiotic compound. From Klebsiella pneumoniae.
   8301..8422    +  polyA_signal   SV40 poly(A) signal: SV40 polyadenylation signal
   8493..8515    -  protein_bind   lac operator (fragment): The lac repressor binds to the lac operator to inhibit transcription in E. coli. This inhibition can be relieved by adding lactose or isopropyl-β-D-thiogalactopyranoside (IPTG). lac repressor encoded by lacI
   8519..8549    -  promoter       lac promoter: promoter for the E. coli lac operon
   8564..8585    -  protein_bind   CAP binding site: CAP binding activates transcription in the presence of cAMP. E. coli catabolite activator protein
   8598..8690    -  CDS            lacI (fragment): lac repressor; lacI; The lac repressor binds to the lac operator to inhibit transcription in E. coli. This inhibition can be relieved by adding lactose or isopropyl-β-D-thiogalactopyranoside (IPTG).
   8873..9461    -  rep_origin     ori: high-copy-number ColE1/pMB1/pBR322/pUC origin of replication
   9632..10492   -  CDS            AmpR: β-lactamase; bla; confers resistance to ampicillin, carbenicillin, and related antibiotics
  10493..10597   -  promoter       AmpR promoter: bla
  10656..10708   -  misc_feature   bom (fragment): basis of mobility region from pBR322
  10863..11242   +  enhancer       CMV enhancer: human cytomegalovirus immediate early enhancer
  11243..11442   +  promoter       CMV promoter: human cytomegalovirus (CMV) immediate early promoter
  11460..11640   +  LTR            5' LTR (truncated): truncated 5' long terminal repeat (LTR) from HIV-1
  11687..11812   +  misc_feature   HIV-1 Ψ: packaging signal of human immunodeficiency virus type 1
  11796..12159   +  CDS            HIV-1 gag (fragment): gag protein from human immunodeficiency virus 1; gag
  12305..12538   +  misc_feature   RRE: The Rev response element (RRE) of HIV-1 allows for Rev-dependent mRNA export from the nucleus to the cytoplasm.
  12915..13015   +  CDS            Rev (fragment): human immunodeficiency virus 1 (HIV-1) Rev protein; rev; enhances nuclear export of unspliced and incompletely spliced viral mRNAs
  13065..13182   +  misc_feature   cPPT/CTS: central polypurine tract and central termination sequence of HIV-1
  13232..13472   +  promoter       U6 promoter: RNA polymerase III promoter for human U6 snRNA
>Addgene plasmid #125487 | lentiSAMv2 rs1401419-guide2 | addgene full sequence | sequence record 251529 | Addgene NGS Result
GTTTTAGAGCTAGGCCAACATGAGGATCACCCATGTCTGCAGGGCCTAGCAAGTTAAAATAAGGCTAGTC
CGTTATCAACTTGGCCAACATGAGGATCACCCATGTCTGCAGGGCCAAGTGGCACCGAGTCGGTGCTTTT
TTTGGATCCTAGGTCTTGAAAGGAGTGGGAATTGGCTCCGGTGCCCGTCAGTGGGCAGAGCGCACATCGC
CCACAGTCCCCGAGAAGTTGGGGGGAGGGGTCGGCAATTGATCCGGTGCCTAGAGAAGGTGGCGCGGGGT
AAACTGGGAAAGTGATGTCGTGTACTGGCTCCGCCTTTTTCCCGAGGGTGGGGGAGAACCGTATATAAGT
GCAGTAGTCGCCGTGAACGTTCTTTTTCGCAACGGGTTTGCCGCCAGAACACAGGCGTACGGCCACCATG
AAAAGGCCGGCGGCCACGAAAAAGGCCGGCCAGGCAAAAAAGAAAAAGGACAAGAAGTACAGCATCGGCC
TGGCCATCGGCACCAACTCTGTGGGCTGGGCCGTGATCACCGACGAGTACAAGGTGCCCAGCAAGAAATT
CAAGGTGCTGGGCAACACCGACCGGCACAGCATCAAGAAGAACCTGATCGGAGCCCTGCTGTTCGACAGC
GGCGAAACAGCCGAGGCCACCCGGCTGAAGAGAACCGCCAGAAGAAGATACACCAGACGGAAGAACCGGA
TCTGCTATCTGCAAGAGATCTTCAGCAACGAGATGGCCAAGGTGGACGACAGCTTCTTCCACAGACTGGA
AGAGTCCTTCCTGGTGGAAGAGGATAAGAAGCACGAGCGGCACCCCATCTTCGGCAACATCGTGGACGAG
GTGGCCTACCACGAGAAGTACCCCACCATCTACCACCTGAGAAAGAAACTGGTGGACAGCACCGACAAGG
CCGACCTGCGGCTGATCTATCTGGCCCTGGCCCACATGATCAAGTTCCGGGGCCACTTCCTGATCGAGGG
CGACCTGAACCCCGACAACAGCGACGTGGACAAGCTGTTCATCCAGCTGGTGCAGACCTACAACCAGCTG
TTCGAGGAAAACCCCATCAACGCCAGCGGCGTGGACGCCAAGGCCATCCTGTCTGCCAGACTGAGCAAGA
GCAGACGGCTGGAAAATCTGATCGCCCAGCTGCCCGGCGAGAAGAAGAATGGCCTGTTCGGCAACCTGAT
TGCCCTGAGCCTGGGCCTGACCCCCAACTTCAAGAGCAACTTCGACCTGGCCGAGGATGCCAAACTGCAG
CTGAGCAAGGACACCTACGACGACGACCTGGACAACCTGCTGGCCCAGATCGGCGACCAGTACGCCGACC
TGTTTCTGGCCGCCAAGAACCTGTCCGACGCCATCCTGCTGAGCGACATCCTGAGAGTGAACACCGAGAT
CACCAAGGCCCCCCTGAGCGCCTCTATGATCAAGAGATACGACGAGCACCACCAGGACCTGACCCTGCTG
AAAGCTCTCGTGCGGCAGCAGCTGCCTGAGAAGTACAAAGAGATTTTCTTCGACCAGAGCAAGAACGGCT
ACGCCGGCTACATTGACGGCGGAGCCAGCCAGGAAGAGTTCTACAAGTTCATCAAGCCCATCCTGGAAAA
GATGGACGGCACCGAGGAACTGCTCGTGAAGCTGAACAGAGAGGACCTGCTGCGGAAGCAGCGGACCTTC
GACAACGGCAGCATCCCCCACCAGATCCACCTGGGAGAGCTGCACGCCATTCTGCGGCGGCAGGAAGATT
TTTACCCATTCCTGAAGGACAACCGGGAAAAGATCGAGAAGATCCTGACCTTCCGCATCCCCTACTACGT
GGGCCCTCTGGCCAGGGGAAACAGCAGATTCGCCTGGATGACCAGAAAGAGCGAGGAAACCATCACCCCC
TGGAACTTCGAGGAAGTGGTGGACAAGGGCGCTTCCGCCCAGAGCTTCATCGAGCGGATGACCAACTTCG
ATAAGAACCTGCCCAACGAGAAGGTGCTGCCCAAGCACAGCCTGCTGTACGAGTACTTCACCGTGTATAA
CGAGCTGACCAAAGTGAAATACGTGACCGAGGGAATGAGAAAGCCCGCCTTCCTGAGCGGCGAGCAGAAA
AAGGCCATCGTGGACCTGCTGTTCAAGACCAACCGGAAAGTGACCGTGAAGCAGCTGAAAGAGGACTACT
TCAAGAAAATCGAGTGCTTCGACTCCGTGGAAATCTCCGGCGTGGAAGATCGGTTCAACGCCTCCCTGGG
CACATACCACGATCTGCTGAAAATTATCAAGGACAAGGACTTCCTGGACAATGAGGAAAACGAGGACATT
CTGGAAGATATCGTGCTGACCCTGACACTGTTTGAGGACAGAGAGATGATCGAGGAACGGCTGAAAACCT
ATGCCCACCTGTTCGACGACAAAGTGATGAAGCAGCTGAAGCGGCGGAGATACACCGGCTGGGGCAGGCT
GAGCCGGAAGCTGATCAACGGCATCCGGGACAAGCAGTCCGGCAAGACAATCCTGGATTTCCTGAAGTCC
GACGGCTTCGCCAACAGAAACTTCATGCAGCTGATCCACGACGACAGCCTGACCTTTAAAGAGGACATCC
AGAAAGCCCAGGTGTCCGGCCAGGGCGATAGCCTGCACGAGCACATTGCCAATCTGGCCGGCAGCCCCGC
CATTAAGAAGGGCATCCTGCAGACAGTGAAGGTGGTGGACGAGCTCGTGAAAGTGATGGGCCGGCACAAG
CCCGAGAACATCGTGATCGAAATGGCCAGAGAGAACCAGACCACCCAGAAGGGACAGAAGAACAGCCGCG
AGAGAATGAAGCGGATCGAAGAGGGCATCAAAGAGCTGGGCAGCCAGATCCTGAAAGAACACCCCGTGGA
AAACACCCAGCTGCAGAACGAGAAGCTGTACCTGTACTACCTGCAGAATGGGCGGGATATGTACGTGGAC
CAGGAACTGGACATCAACCGGCTGTCCGACTACGATGTGGACCACATCGTGCCTCAGAGCTTTCTGAAGG
ACGACTCCATCGACAACAAGGTGCTGACCAGAAGCGACAAGGCCCGGGGCAAGAGCGACAACGTGCCCTC
CGAAGAGGTCGTGAAGAAGATGAAGAACTACTGGCGGCAGCTGCTGAACGCCAAGCTGATTACCCAGAGA
AAGTTCGACAATCTGACCAAGGCCGAGAGAGGCGGCCTGAGCGAACTGGATAAGGCCGGCTTCATCAAGA
GACAGCTGGTGGAAACCCGGCAGATCACAAAGCACGTGGCACAGATCCTGGACTCCCGGATGAACACTAA
GTACGACGAGAATGACAAGCTGATCCGGGAAGTGAAAGTGATCACCCTGAAGTCCAAGCTGGTGTCCGAT
TTCCGGAAGGATTTCCAGTTTTACAAAGTGCGCGAGATCAACAACTACCACCACGCCCACGACGCCTACC
TGAACGCCGTCGTGGGAACCGCCCTGATCAAAAAGTACCCTAAGCTGGAAAGCGAGTTCGTGTACGGCGA
CTACAAGGTGTACGACGTGCGGAAGATGATCGCCAAGAGCGAGCAGGAAATCGGCAAGGCTACCGCCAAG
TACTTCTTCTACAGCAACATCATGAACTTTTTCAAGACCGAGATTACCCTGGCCAACGGCGAGATCCGGA
AGCGGCCTCTGATCGAGACAAACGGCGAAACCGGGGAGATCGTGTGGGATAAGGGCCGGGATTTTGCCAC
CGTGCGGAAAGTGCTGAGCATGCCCCAAGTGAATATCGTGAAAAAGACCGAGGTGCAGACAGGCGGCTTC
AGCAAAGAGTCTATCCTGCCCAAGAGGAACAGCGATAAGCTGATCGCCAGAAAGAAGGACTGGGACCCTA
AGAAGTACGGCGGCTTCGACAGCCCCACCGTGGCCTATTCTGTGCTGGTGGTGGCCAAAGTGGAAAAGGG
CAAGTCCAAGAAACTGAAGAGTGTGAAAGAGCTGCTGGGGATCACCATCATGGAAAGAAGCAGCTTCGAG
AAGAATCCCATCGACTTTCTGGAAGCCAAGGGCTACAAAGAAGTGAAAAAGGACCTGATCATCAAGCTGC
CTAAGTACTCCCTGTTCGAGCTGGAAAACGGCCGGAAGAGAATGCTGGCCTCTGCCGGCGAACTGCAGAA
GGGAAACGAACTGGCCCTGCCCTCCAAATATGTGAACTTCCTGTACCTGGCCAGCCACTATGAGAAGCTG
AAGGGCTCCCCCGAGGATAATGAGCAGAAACAGCTGTTTGTGGAACAGCACAAGCACTACCTGGACGAGA
TCATCGAGCAGATCAGCGAGTTCTCCAAGAGAGTGATCCTGGCCGACGCTAATCTGGACAAAGTGCTGTC
CGCCTACAACAAGCACCGGGATAAGCCCATCAGAGAGCAGGCCGAGAATATCATCCACCTGTTTACCCTG
ACCAATCTGGGAGCCCCTGCCGCCTTCAAGTACTTTGACACCACCATCGACCGGAAGAGGTACACCAGCA
CCAAAGAGGTGCTGGACGCCACCCTGATCCACCAGAGCATCACCGGCCTGTACGAGACACGGATCGACCT
GTCTCAGCTGGGAGGCGACAGCGCTGGAGGAGGTGGAAGCGGAGGAGGAGGAAGCGGAGGAGGAGGTAGC
GGACCTAAGAAAAAGAGGAAGGTGGCGGCCGCTGGATCCGGACGGGCTGACGCATTGGACGATTTTGATC
TGGATATGCTGGGAAGTGACGCCCTCGATGATTTTGACCTTGACATGCTTGGTTCGGATGCCCTTGATGA
CTTTGACCTCGACATGCTCGGCAGTGACGCCCTTGATGATTTCGACCTGGACATGCTGATTAACTGTACA
GGCAGTGGAGAGGGCAGAGGAAGTCTGCTAACATGCGGTGACGTCGAGGAGAATCCTGGCCCAATGGCCA
AGCCTTTGTCTCAAGAAGAATCCACCCTCATTGAAAGAGCAACGGCTACAATCAACAGCATCCCCATCTC
TGAAGACTACAGCGTCGCCAGCGCAGCTCTCTCTAGCGACGGCCGCATCTTCACTGGTGTCAATGTATAT
CATTTTACTGGGGGACCTTGTGCAGAACTCGTGGTGCTGGGCACTGCTGCTGCTGCGGCAGCTGGCAACC
TGACTTGTATCGTCGCGATCGGAAATGAGAACAGGGGCATCTTGAGCCCCTGCGGACGGTGCCGACAGGT
GCTTCTCGATCTGCATCCTGGGATCAAAGCCATAGTGAAGGACAGTGATGGACAGCCGACGGCAGTTGGG
ATTCGTGAATTGCTGCCCTCTGGTTATGTGTGGGAGGGCTAAGAATTCGATATCAAGCTTATCGGTAATC
AACCTCTGGATTACAAAATTTGTGAAAGATTGACTGGTATTCTTAACTATGTTGCTCCTTTTACGCTATG
TGGATACGCTGCTTTAATGCCTTTGTATCATGCTATTGCTTCCCGTATGGCTTTCATTTTCTCCTCCTTG
TATAAATCCTGGTTGCTGTCTCTTTATGAGGAGTTGTGGCCCGTTGTCAGGCAACGTGGCGTGGTGTGCA
CTGTGTTTGCTGACGCAACCCCCACTGGTTGGGGCATTGCCACCACCTGTCAGCTCCTTTCCGGGACTTT
CGCTTTCCCCCTCCCTATTGCCACGGCGGAACTCATCGCCGCCTGCCTTGCCCGCTGCTGGACAGGGGCT
CGGCTGTTGGGCACTGACAATTCCGTGGTGTTGTCGGGGAAATCATCGTCCTTTCCTTGGCTGCTCGCCT
GTGTTGCCACCTGGATTCTGCGCGGGACGTCCTTCTGCTACGTCCCTTCGGCCCTCAATCCAGCGGACCT
TCCTTCCCGCGGCCTGCTGCCGGCTCTGCGGCCTCTTCCGCGTCTTCGCCTTCGCCCTCAGACGAGTCGG
ATCTCCCTTTGGGCCGCCTCCCCGCATCGATACCGTCGACCTCGAGACCTAGAAAAACATGGAGCAATCA
CAAGTAGCAATACAGCAGCTACCAATGCTGATTGTGCCTGGCTAGAAGCACAAGAGGAGGAGGAGGTGGG
TTTTCCAGTCACACCTCAGGTACCTTTAAGACCAATGACTTACAAGGCAGCTGTAGATCTTAGCCACTTT
TTAAAAGAAAAGGGGGGACTGGAAGGGCTAATTCACTCCCAACGAAGACAAGATATCCTTGATCTGTGGA
TCTACCACACACAAGGCTACTTCCCTGATTGGCAGAACTACACACCAGGGCCAGGGATCAGATATCCACT
GACCTTTGGATGGTGCTACAAGCTAGTACCAGTTGAGCAAGAGAAGGTAGAAGAAGCCAATGAAGGAGAG
AACACCCGCTTGTTACACCCTGTGAGCCTGCATGGGATGGATGACCCGGAGAGAGAAGTATTAGAGTGGA
GGTTTGACAGCCGCCTAGCATTTCATCACATGGCCCGAGAGCTGCATCCGGACTGTACTGGGTCTCTCTG
GTTAGACCAGATCTGAGCCTGGGAGCTCTCTGGCTAACTAGGGAACCCACTGCTTAAGCCTCAATAAAGC
TTGCCTTGAGTGCTTCAAGTAGTGTGTGCCCGTCTGTTGTGTGACTCTGGTAACTAGAGATCCCTCAGAC
CCTTTTAGTCAGTGTGGAAAATCTCTAGCAGGGCCCGTTTAAACCCGCTGATCAGCCTCGACTGTGCCTT
CTAGTTGCCAGCCATCTGTTGTTTGCCCCTCCCCCGTGCCTTCCTTGACCCTGGAAGGTGCCACTCCCAC
TGTCCTTTCCTAATAAAATGAGGAAATTGCATCGCATTGTCTGAGTAGGTGTCATTCTATTCTGGGGGGT
GGGGTGGGGCAGGACAGCAAGGGGGAGGATTGGGAAGACAATAGCAGGCATGCTGGGGATGCGGTGGGCT
CTATGGCTTCTGAGGCGGAAAGAACCAGCTGGGGCTCTAGGGGGTATCCCC
[124 nt withheld, positions 6912-7035]
C
[91 nt withheld, positions 7037-7127]
A
[49 nt withheld, positions 7129-7177]
CCTTTGACGTTGGAGTCCACGTTCTTT
[37 nt withheld, positions 7205-7241]
ACCCTATCTCGGTCTATTCTTTTGATTTATAAGGGATTTTGCCGATTTCGGCCTATTGGTTAAAAAATGA
GCTGATTTAACAAAAATTTAACGCGAATTAATTCTGTGGAATGTGTGTCAGTTAGGGTGTGGAAAGTCCC
CAGGCTCCCCAGCAGGCAGAAGTATGCAAAGCATGCATCTCAATTAGTCAGCAACCAGGTGTGGAAAGTC
CCCAGGCTCCCCAGCAGGCAGAAGTATGCAAAGCATGCATCTCAATTAGTCAGCAACCATAGTCCCGCCC
CTAACTCCGCCCATCCCGCCCCTAACTCCGCCCAGTTCCGCCCATTCTCCGCCCCATGGCTGACTAATTT
TTTTTATTTATGCAGAGGCCGAGGCCGCCTCTGCCTCTGAGCTATTCCAGAAGTAGTGAGGAGGCTTTTT
TGGAGGCCTAGGCTTTTGCAAAAAGCTCCCGGGAGCTTGTATATCCATTTTCGGATCTGATCAGCACGTG
TTGACAATTAATCATCGGCATAGTATATCGGCATAGTATAATACGACAAGGTGAGGAACTAAACCATGGC
CAAGTTGACCAGTGCCGTTCCGGTGCTCACCGCGCGCGACGTCGCCGGAGCGGTCGAGTTCTGGACCGAC
CGGCTCGGGTTCTCCCGGGACTTCGTGGAGGACGACTTCGCCGGTGTGGTCCGGGACGACGTGACCCTGT
TCATCAGCGCGGTCCAGGACCAGGTGGTGCCGGACAACACCCTGGCCTGGGTGTGGGTGCGCGGCCTGGA
CGAGCTGTACGCCGAGTGGTCGGAGGTCGTGTCCACGAACTTCCGGGACGCCTCCGGGCCGGCCATGACC
GAGATCGGCGAGCAGCCGTGGGGGCGGGAGTTCGCCCTGCGCGACCCGGCCGGCAACTGCGTGCACTTCG
TGGCCGAGGAGCAGGACTGACACGTGCTACGAGATTTCGATTCCACCGCCGCCTTCTATGAAAGGTTGGG
CTTCGGAATCGTTTTCCGGGACGCCGGCTGGATGATCCTCCAGCGCGGGGATCTCATGCTGGAGTTCTTC
GCCCACCCCAACTTGTTTATTGCAGCTTATAATGGTTACAAATAAAGCAATAGCATCACAAATTTCACAA
ATAAAGCATTTTTTTCACTGCATTCTAGTTGTGGTTTGTCCAAACTCATCAATGTATCTTATCATGTCTG
TATACCGTCGACCTCTAGCTAGAGCTTGGCGTAATCATGGTCATAGCTGTTTCCTGTGTGAAATTGTTAT
CCGCTCACAATTCCACACAACATACGAGCCGGAAGCATAAAGTGTAAAGCCTGGGGTGCCTAATGAGTGA
GCTAACTCACATTAATTGCGTTGCGCTCACTGCCCGCTTTCCAGTCGGGAAACCTGTCGTGCCAGCTGCA
TTAATGAATCGGCCAACGCGCGGGGAGAGGCGGTTTGCGTATTGGGCGCTCTTCCGCTTCCTCGCTCACT
GACTCGCTGCGCTCGGTCGTTCGGCTGCGGCGAGCGGTATCAGCTCACTCAAAGGCGGTAATACGGTTAT
CCACAGAATCAGGGGATAACGCAGGAAAGAACATGTGAGCAAAAGGCCAGCAAAAGGCCAGGAACCGTAA
AAAGGCCGCGTTGCTGGCGTTTTTCCATAGGCTCCGCCCCCCTGACGAGCATCACAAAAATCGACGCTCA
AGTCAGAGGTGGCGAAACCCGACAGGACTATAAAGATACCAGGCGTTTCCCCCTGGAAGCTCCCTCGTGC
GCTCTCCTGTTCCGACCCTGCCGCTTACCGGATACCTGTCCGCCTTTCTCCCTTCGGGAAGCGTGGCGCT
TTCTCATAGCTCACGCTGTAGGTATCTCAGTTCGGTGTAGGTCGTTCGCTCCAAGCTGGGCTGTGTGCAC
GAACCCCCCGTTCAGCCCGACCGCTGCGCCTTATCCGGTAACTATCGTCTTGAGTCCAACCCGGTAAGAC
ACGACTTATCGCCACTGGCAGCAGCCACTGGTAACAGGATTAGCAGAGCGAGGTATGTAGGCGGTGCTAC
AGAGTTCTTGAAGTGGTGGCCTAACTACGGCTACACTAGAAGAACAGTATTTGGTATCTGCGCTCTGCTG
AAGCCAGTTACCTTCGGAAAAAGAGTTGGTAGCTCTTGATCCGGCAAACAAACCACCGCTGGTAGCGGTG
GTTTTTTTGTTTGCAAGCAGCAGATTACGCGCAGAAAAAAAGGATCTCAAGAAGATCCTTTGATCTTTTC
TACGGGGTCTGACGCTCAGTGGAACGAAAACTCACGTTAAGGGATTTTGGTCATGAGATTATCAAAAAGG
ATCTTCACCTAGATCCTTTTAAATTAAAAATGAAGTTTTAAATCAATCTAAAGTATATATGAGTAAACTT
GGTCTGACAGTTACCAATGCTTAATCAGTGAGGCACCTATCTCAGCGATCTGTCTATTTCGTTCATCCAT
AGTTGCCTGACTCCCCGTCGTGTAGATAACTACGATACGGGAGGGCTTACCATCTGGCCCCAGTGCTGCA
ATGATACCGCGAGACCCACGCTCACCGGCTCCAGATTTATCAGCAATAAACCAGCCAGCCGGAAGGGCCG
AGCGCAGAAGTGGTCCTGCAACTTTATCCGCCTCCATCCAGTCTATTAATTGTTGCCGGGAAGCTAGAGT
AAGTAGTTCGCCAGTTAATAGTTTGCGCAACGTTGTTGCCATTGCTACAGGCATCGTGGTGTCACGCTCG
TCGTTTGGTATGGCTTCATTCAGCTCCGGTTCCCAACGATCAAGGCGAGTTACATGATCCCCCATGTTGT
GCAAAAAAGCGGTTAGCTCCTTCGGTCCTCCGATCGTTGTCAGAAGTAAGTTGGCCGCAGTGTTATCACT
CATGGTTATGGCAGCACTGCATAATTCTCTTACTGTCATGCCATCCGTAAGATGCTTTTCTGTGACTGGT
GAGTACTCAACCAAGTCATTCTGAGAATAGTGTATGCGGCGACCGAGTTGCTCTTGCCCGGCGTCAATAC
GGGATAATACCGCGCCACATAGCAGAACTTTAAAAGTGCTCATCATTGGAAAACGTTCTTCGGGGCGAAA
ACTCTCAAGGATCTTACCGCTGTTGAGATCCAGTTCGATGTAACCCACTCGTGCACCCAACTGATCTTCA
GCATCTTTTACTTTCACCAGCGTTTCTGGGTGAGCAAAAACAGGAAGGCAAAATGCCGCAAAAAAGGGAA
TAAGGGCGACACGGAAATGTTGAATACTCATACTCTTCCTTTTTCAATATTATTGAAGCATTTATCAGGG
TTATTGTCTCATGAGCGGATACATATTTGAATGTATTTAGAAAAATAAACAAATAGGGGTTCCGCGCACA
TTTCCCCGAAAAGTGCCACCTGACGTCGACGGATCGGGAGATCTCCCGATCCCCTATGGTGCACTCTCAG
TACAATCTGCTCTGATGCCGCATAGTTAAGCCAGTATCTGCTCCCTGCTTGTGTGTTGGAGGTCGCTGAG
TAGTGCGCGAGCAAAATTTAAGCTACAACAAGGCAAGGCTTGACCGACAATTGCATGAAGAATCTGCTTA
GGGTTAGGCGTTTTGCGCTGCTTCGCGATGTACGGGCCAGATATACGCGTTGACATTGATTATTGACTAG
TTATTAATAGTAATCAATTACGGGGTCATTAGTTCATAGCCCATATATGGAGTTCCGCGTTACATAACTT
ACGGTAAATGGCCCGCCTGGCTGACCGCCCAACGACCCCCGCCCATTGACGTCAATAATGACGTATGTTC
CCATAGTAACGCCAATAGGGACTTTCCATTGACGTCAATGGGTGGAGTATTTACGGTAAACTGCCCACTT
GGCAGTACATCAAGTGTATCATATGCCAAGTACGCCCCCTATTGACGTCAATGACGGTAAATGGCCCGCC
TGGCATTATGCCCAGTACATGACCTTATGGGACTTTCCTACTTGGCAGTACATCTACGTATTAGTCATCG
CTATTACCATGGTGATGCGGTTTTGGCAGTACATCAATGGGCGTGGATAGCGGTTTGACTCACGGGGATT
TCCAAGTCTCCACCCCATTGACGTCAATGGGAGTTTGTTTTGGCACCAAAATCAACGGGACTTTCCAAAA
TGTCGTAACAACTCCGCCCCATTGACGCAAATGGGCGGTAGGCGTGTACGGTGGGAGGTCTATATAAGCA
GCGCGTTTTGCCTGTACTGGGTCTCTCTGGTTAGACCAGATCTGAGCCTGGGAGCTCTCTGGCTAACTAG
GGAACCCACTGCTTAAGCCTCAATAAAGCTTGCCTTGAGTGCTTCAAGTAGTGTGTGCCCGTCTGTTGTG
TGACTCTGGTAACTAGAGATCCCTCAGACCCTTTTAGTCAGTGTGGAAAATCTCTAGCAGTGGCGCCCGA
ACAGGGACTTGAAAGCGAAAGGGAAACCAGAGGAGCTCTCTCGACGCAGGACTCGGCTTGCTGAAGCGCG
CACGGCAAGAGGCGAGGGGCGGCGACTGGTGAGTACGCCAAAAATTTTGACTAGCGGAGGCTAGAAGGAG
AGAGATGGGTGCGAGAGCGTCAGTATTAAGCGGGGGAGAATTAGATCGCGATGGGAAAAAATTCGGTTAA
GGCCAGGGGGAAAGAAAAAATATAAATTAAAACATATAGTATGGGCAAGCAGGGAGCTAGAACGATTCGC
AGTTAATCCTGGCCTGTTAGAAACATCAGAAGGCTGTAGACAAATACTGGGACAGCTACAACCATCCCTT
CAGACAGGATCAGAAGAACTTAGATCATTATATAATACAGTAGCAACCCTCTATTGTGTGCATCAAAGGA
TAGAGATAAAAGACACCAAGGAAGCTTTAGACAAGATAGAGGAAGAGCAAAACAAAAGTAAGACCACCGC
ACAGCAAGCGGCCGCTGATCTTCAGACCTGGAGGAGGAGATATGAGGGACAATTGGAGAAGTGAATTATA
TAAATATAAAGTAGTAAAAATTGAACCATTAGGAGTAGCACCCACCAAGGCAAAGAGAAGAGTGGTGCAG
AGAGAAAAAAGAGCAGTGGGAATAGGAGCTTTGTTCCTTGGGTTCTTGGGAGCAGCAGGAAGCACTATGG
GCGCAGCGTCAATGACGCTGACGGTACAGGCCAGACAATTATTGTCTGGTATAGTGCAGCAGCAGAACAA
TTTGCTGAGGGCTATTGAGGCGCAACAGCATCTGTTGCAACTCACAGTCTGGGGCATCAAGCAGCTCCAG
GCAAGAATCCTGGCTGTGGAAAGATACCTAAAGGATCAACAGCTCCTGGGGATTTGGGGTTGCTCTGGAA
AACTCATTTGCACCACTGCTGTGCCTTGGAATGCTAGTTGGAGTAATAAATCTCTGGAACAGATTTGGAA
TCACACGACCTGGATGGAGTGGGACAGAGAAATTAACAATTACACAAGCTTAATACACTCCTTAATTGAA
GAATCGCAAAACCAGCAAGAAAAGAATGAACAAGAATTATTGGAATTAGATAAATGGGCAAGTTTGTGGA
ATTGGTTTAACATAACAAATTGGCTGTGGTATATAAAATTATTCATAATGATAGTAGGAGGCTTGGTAGG
TTTAAGAATAGTTTTTGCTGTACTTTCTATAGTGAATAGAGTTAGGCAGGGATATTCACCATTATCGTTT
CAGACCCACCTCCCAACCCCGAGGGGACCCGACAGGCCCGAAGGAATAGAAGAAGAAGGTGGAGAGAGAG
ACAGAGACAGATCCATTCGATTAGTGAACGGATCGGCACTGCGTGCGCCAATTCTGCAGACAAATGGCAG
TATTCATCCACAATTTTAAAAGAAAAGGGGGGATTGGGGGGTACAGTGCAGGGGAAAGAATAGTAGACAT
AATAGCAACAGACATACAAACTAAAGAATTACAAAAACAAATTACAAAAATTCAAAATTTTCGGGTTTAT
TACAGGGACAGCAGAGATCCAGTTTGGTTAATTAGCTAGCGAGGGCCTATTTCCCATGATTCCTTCATAT
TTGCATATACGATACAAGGCTGTTAGAGAGATAATTGGAATTAATTTGACTGTAAACACAAAGATATTAG
TACAAAATACGTGACGTAGAAAGTAATAATTTCTTGGGTAGTTTGCAGTTTTAAAATTATGTTTTAAAAT
GGACTATCATATGCTTACCGTAACTTGAAAGTATTTCGATTTCTTGGCTTTATATATCTTGTGGAAAGGA
CGAAACACCGAAACTAGGCCACAAGTCTGC
