>Addgene plasmid #125487 | lentiSAMv2 rs1401419-guide2 | depositor partial sequence | sequence record 240152 | Guide RNA, MS2 stem loops
NNNNNTTTTANATNNACTATNATATGCTTACCGTAACTTGAAAGTATTTCGATTTCTTGGCTTTATATAT
CTTGTGGAAAGGACGAAACACCGAAACTAGGCCACAAGTCTGCGTTTTAGAGCTAGGCCAACATGAGGAT
CACCCATGTCTGCAGGGCCTAGCAAGTTAAAATAAGGCTAGTCCGTTATCAACTTGGCCAACATGAGGAT
CACCCATGTCTGCAGGGCCAAGTGGCACCGAGTCGGTGCTTTTTTTGGATCCTAGGTCTTGAAAGGAGTG
GGAATTGGCTCCGGTGCCCGTCAGTGGGCAGAGCGCACATCGCCCACAGTCCCCGAGAAGTTGGGGGGAG
GGGTCGGCAATTGATCCGGTGCCTAGAGAAGGTGGCGCGGGGTAAACTGGGAAAGTGATGTCGTGTACTG
GCTCCGCCTTTTTCCCGAGGGTGGGGGAGAACCGTATATAAGTGCAGTAGTCGCCGTGAACGTTCTTTTT
CGCAACGGGTTTGCCGCCAGAACACAGGCGTACGGCCACCATGAAAAGGCCGGCGGCCACGAAAAAGGCC
GGCCAGGCAAAAAAGAAAAAGGACAAGAAGTACAGCATCGGCCTGNNCATCGGCACCAACTCTGTGGGCT
GGGCCGTGATCACCGACNAGTACAAGGTGCCCAGCAAGAAATTCAAGGTGCTGGGCAACACCGNAGCGGC
ACAGNATCAAGAAGAACCTNATCGGAGCCCTGCTNTNCNACAGNGGCGAAACAGCCGAGGCCACCCGGCT
GAAGAGAACCGCCGGAAGAAGATACACCNNAACGGAAGAACCAGGAACNNGCTATCTGNCANNAGATCTT
CAGCAACAAACATGNCNAAGNGTGGANNTACAGCTTCCTTCCACAGAACTGATATAATTCNTTTCCNGGA
NNTAACAATGNNTNNGAANNNCNNANNNNNAACCCNANNNTTTAGTAAAANNCTTGGGNNATAGANNGNN
NTTACCTACNNNNNATTACCCTT
